Addgene plasmid #34868: pCFJ352 - MCS(ttTi4348, I)
Depositing lab: Erik Jorgensen. Depositing organization: University of Utah. Publication: Improved Mos1-mediated transgenesis in C. elegans. Frokjaer-Jensen C, Davis MW, Ailion M, Jorgensen EM. Nat Methods. 2012 Jan 30;9(2):117-8. doi: 10.1038/nmeth.1865. PubMed 22290181.
Backbone
  Vector backbone: pDESTR4-R3
  Modifications to backbone: Removal of M13F and M13R primer sites
  Vector type: Worm targeting
Growth in bacteria
  Bacterial resistance: Ampicillin, 100 μg/mL
  Growth temperature: 37°C
  Growth strain: Top10
  Copy number: High Copy
Gene/Insert
  Gene/Insert name: ttTi4348 targeting
  Species: C. elegans (nematode)
  Cloning method: Gateway Cloning
  Sequencing primers: 5′ M13F; 3′ M13R
Terms and licenses: Academic/Nonprofit Terms; Industry Terms: Not Available to Industry
How to cite: pCFJ352 - MCS(ttTi4348, I) was a gift from Erik Jorgensen (Addgene plasmid # 34868 ; http://n2t.net/addgene:34868 ; RRID:Addgene_34868)
