[The description below was written by a language model from this plasmid's Addgene catalogue record and pLannotate feature annotations shown in this document.]
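Description:
pCFJ352 - MCS(ttTi4348, I) is a C. elegans targeting vector for Mos1-mediated single-copy transgene insertion (MosSCI) at the ttTi4348 Mos1 transposon site on chromosome I. It is built on a pDESTR4-R3 Gateway backbone from which the backbone M13F and M13R primer sites were removed. In bacteria it is maintained as a high-copy plasmid through a ColE1/pUC-type origin and selected with ampicillin via the bla gene and its promoter. Short fragments of lacZα, bom and rop also appear in the annotation and look like backbone remnants rather than functional parts.

The payload was assembled by multisite Gateway recombination, which left four attB scars (attB4, attB1, attB2, attB3). These define three segments. The roughly 1.5 kb stretches between attB4 and attB1 and between attB2 and attB3 carry no annotated features and are most plausibly the left and right genomic homology arms flanking the ttTi4348 insertion site, although the feature table does not label them as such. The central segment carries an unc-119 coding sequence on the reverse strand, the usual positive selection marker that rescues the movement defect of unc-119 mutant worms. As the name indicates, it also holds a multiple cloning site, which is not annotated either, and the regulatory sequences driving unc-119 are not stated.

In use, a transgene of interest is cloned into the MCS, and the plasmid is introduced into an unc-119 strain carrying the ttTi4348 Mos1 element. Excision of the transposon creates a double-strand break that is repaired from the plasmid, copying the marker and transgene into a defined locus as a single copy.
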