Features (pLannotate 1.2.2; 13 found; start..end, strand, type, name):
    834..1422    +  rep_origin     ori: high-copy-number ColE1/pMB1/pBR322/pUC origin of replication
   1559..1579    +  protein_bind   attB3: mutant version of attB; core recombination site for the Gateway® BP reaction BP Clonase™
   3084..3104    +  protein_bind   attB2: mutant version of attB; core recombination site for the Gateway® BP reaction BP Clonase™
   3326..3343    +  CDS            lacZα (fragment): LacZα fragment of β-galactosidase; lacZ fragment
   3612..4454    -  CDS            unc-119: UN119_CAEEL - Experimental evidence at protein level: Swiss-Prot protein existence level 1. Myristoyl-binding protein that acts as a cargo adapter: specifically binds the myristoyl moiety of a subset of N-terminally myristoylated proteins and is required for their localization. Plays a key role in ciliary membrane localization of proteins. Required for the establishment or function of the nervous system. From Caenorhabditis elegans.
   4565..4582    +  misc_feature   P element 5' end (fragment): No description available
   5443..5463    -  protein_bind   attB1: mutant version of attB; core recombination site for the Gateway® BP reaction BP Clonase™
   7070..7090    -  protein_bind   attB4: mutant version of attB; core recombination site for the Gateway® BP reaction BP Clonase™
   7105..7222    +  CDS            lacZα (fragment): LacZα fragment of β-galactosidase; lacZ fragment
   7228..7327    -  misc_feature   bom (fragment): basis of mobility region from pBR322
   7429..7464    -  CDS            rop (fragment): Rop protein, which maintains plasmids at low copy number; rop
   7559..7663    +  promoter       AmpR promoter: bla
   7664..663     +  CDS            AmpR (across the origin): β-lactamase; bla; confers resistance to ampicillin, carbenicillin, and related antibiotics
>Addgene plasmid #34868 | pCFJ352 - MCS(ttTi4348, I) | depositor full sequence | sequence record 42169 | pCFJ352 - MCS(ttTi4348, I) sequence 7861 bps
ATGAGCACTTTTAAAGTTCTGCTATGTGGCGCGGTATTATCCCGTATTGACGCCGGGCAAGAGCAACTCG
GTCGCCGCATACACTATTCTCAGAATGACTTGGTTGAGTACTCACCAGTCACAGAAAAGCATCTTACGGA
TGGCATGACAGTAAGAGAATTATGCAGTGCTGCCATAACCATGAGTGATAACACTGCGGCCAACTTACTT
CTGACAACGATCGGAGGACCGAAGGAGCTAACCGCTTTTTTGCACAACATGGGGGATCATGTAACTCGCC
TTGATCGTTGGGAACCGGAGCTGAATGAAGCCATACCAAACGACGAGCGTGACACCACGATGCCTGTAGC
AATGGCAACAACGTTGCGCAAACTATTAACTGGCGAACTACTTACTCTAGCTTCCCGGCAACAATTAATA
GACTGGATGGAGGCGGATAAAGTTGCAGGACCACTTCTGCGCTCGGCCCTTCCGGCTGGCTGGTTTATTG
CTGATAAATCTGGAGCCGGTGAGCGTGGGTCTCGCGGTATCATTGCAGCACTGGGGCCAGATGGTAAGCC
CTCCCGTATCGTAGTTATCTACACGACGGGGAGTCAGGCAACTATGGATGAACGAAATAGACAGATCGCT
GAGATAGGTGCCTCACTGATTAAGCATTGGTAACTGTCAGACCAAGTTTACTCATATATACTTTAGATTG
ATTTAAAACTTCATTTTTAATTTAAAAGGATCTAGGTGAAGATCCTTTTTGATAATCTCATGACCAAAAT
CCCTTAACGTGAGTTTTCGTTCCACTGAGCGTCAGACCCCGTAGAAAAGATCAAAGGATCTTCTTGAGAT
CCTTTTTTTCTGCGCGTAATCTGCTGCTTGCAAACAAAAAAACCACCGCTACCAGCGGTGGTTTGTTTGC
CGGATCAAGAGCTACCAACTCTTTTTCCGAAGGTAACTGGCTTCAGCAGAGCGCAGATACCAAATACTGT
CCTTCTAGTGTAGCCGTAGTTAGGCCACCACTTCAAGAACTCTGTAGCACCGCCTACATACCTCGCTCTG
CTAATCCTGTTACCAGTGGCTGCTGCCAGTGGCGATAAGTCGTGTCTTACCGGGTTGGACTCAAGACGAT
AGTTACCGGATAAGGCGCAGCGGTCGGGCTGAACGGGGGGTTCGTGCACACAGCCCAGCTTGGAGCGAAC
GACCTACACCGAACTGAGATACCTACAGCGTGAGCTATGAGAAAGCGCCACGCTTCCCGAAGGGAGAAAG
GCGGACAGGTATCCGGTAAGCGGCAGGGTCGGAACAGGAGAGCGCACGAGGGAGCTTCCAGGGGGAAACG
CCTGGTATCTTTATAGTCCTGTCGGGTTTCGCCACCTCTGACTTGAGCGTCGATTTTTGTGATGCTCGTC
AGGGGGGCGGAGCCTATGGAAAAACGCCAGCAACGCGGCCTTTTTACGGTTCCTGGTCTTTTGCTGGCCT
TTTGCTCACATGTTCTTTCCTGCGTTATCCCCTGATTCTGTGGATAACCGTATTACCGCCTTTGAGTGAG
CTGATACCATCGAATTATCAACTATGTATAATAAAGTTGGCGCTTTAATTAGGGTGCAAGTTTTTTATAA
TTTTTAATCCCATTAAAATTCAAAGCAGAAAGGTTCTGATGCTCTACGCAAAATATCAAAATCACAATTT
ATGACAATATTGTTACAAAAATCCAAAAAAAAAATTGCAGTTCGAAATGGTGATTGAAGAAAACGGATTA
CGTGAAGCTACTCGACGAATCATATCCTATTTGGAAAAATATATTCATGCACTGCACTATCATCATAAGG
ATGATGAGATTTAATAATTTTTGTAATTTATCTTACAATTAGCATTTTATTTAATTTTAAAAAAATTTGA
ATGGGAACATAAAGTCAAATTCCTGAGCTGCATGGCTAAGGGTGCCCTCGAAAATTTTCCGATTGTTCGA
TTTATTTCAGAGAAATTCGGAAAATGCGAAATCGAAAAAAAGTGTAGAAAATCAAAAAATGCAAAAATTT
ATACCAAACCGTAAAAAATTACCAAAATTTAAAGATATTTTACGGAAACTTACGCTTGAGTTATTCAAAC
ACATAACTGATATTATAACATTAATACTATATTAATACTAGATTAATATGTACTATAGCAATTTTCAAAA
TATTTTCAATTAGCAAAATGTTGCCGATCATTTTTCTACATTTACAATTAAAATTAAAATTTGATAACCC
TGATCCGGAAAAAGTTACGGCAGCTGACATTTGTCTGATTTTTGACTAGAATCGCTAAGTGGCCCACAAT
TTTTAAACTAGGTGTTTTCACGAAACAAAGTTTTCTATTTTTTTGCAATTTTTTATCCTGTCACAAAAGG
ACCATAAAAATTTTATACAAAAGATTAAACATGAAACTCAAATTTCAAAAATTAGAGTGTTTCGTAAAAA
GTAACGTACATATGGTGCCAAAATGGCCAAATATCATAGTAAAATTTTTCAAAACATTTTTGAAAAAAGT
GGCAATTACTGAGTTTTTGCCACTTTTTTTTAGTAAACTATAGCTCTCTCGCATACTCGAATTCCTACAA
AAATTTATATTTGAAATATAAGTACCATAAAATCCGGAGAAAAACTTCCAAAAAAATGGCAAAAACTAAC
ATTCTTCCAATTTTCAAAAAATCATATAAAATTTGGAATTTTTTAAAGAATTTTTATACTATGATATTTG
GACCTTTAAGCTGCGTTTTTGTAGTTGACAATTTAAAAAAAAACTCCAAATTGCTTTGAAAACTACCAAA
ATGAGTACCCTGATAACCATATTGAAAAACCATCAAATGGGTAATGTCTAGAAAAATGAACGAAAAATTA
GAGAAAATAGGAAATGAGATATGTTCTTCTTCCTATTCTTTATCTTCTAAGCTTCTCACACCTTTTCTCT
CGTCTCTCCACGATTTACACACTATTTGCAATGAATCTCACTCTGATGAGCGTATCTATCAAGTCCTTGT
CTCTTCTTTTGACAAAACTTCAAAGAAATCGCCGACTTGCGAGGAGGGGGGAGCGAAAAATAATTGATTA
CTGCCACTTTGTACAAGAAAGCTGGGTCACGGGCAGGAAACAGCTATGACCATGATTACGCCAAGCTACG
TAATACGACTCACTAGTGGGCAGATCTTCGAATGCATCGCGCGCACCGTACGTCTCGAGGAATTCCTGCA
GGATATCTGGATCCACGAAGCTTCCCATGGTGACGTCACCGGTTCTAGATACCTAGGTGAGCTCTGGTAC
CCTCTAGTCAAGGCCTTAAGTGAGTCGTATTACGGACTGGCCGTCGTTTTACACCCGTGCAGTTGAAATT
GAAAATGAGTTAAAGTTGGAGTTTTTATTGAAAACAGATTTCCGTGTGATTAGTGTTTTTAGCGAGTGTG
ACAGGACAGCGAAAAAATATAGAAACAAGGGGGGAACTGAAAAGCTTAGGAATGCATTGAACATGAGAAG
GGGAAGGGGAAGGAACAAACTAGACAGGAATTATTGGAATTTAATCACATTTGGAGTTTTTTTTCTATTC
GACAGAATAATTATCCAGAACATTTTTGTATTAAATATTTATGCATCATATGAGTAGTCGGCTTTGTTGT
GCATGACGAGTTTGTTATCGACGAAATAGAAGCTGTCAGAACGAGTCTCGTTTGGATTGTTGATCATGTC
GTCCACTGAAAAAGAGATTAGTCTTTTGAATTGTACTTTTTAGAATAATGACTCACTGAGTTGTTGAGAG
AGTTGAGGGAACTCATAGATATGTTCACAGTTGTTTCGTGAATTCGGAATACAGAATCCGAATTCAAAGT
CAAAACACTTCAGAAGGCGATCTTTGAAGAAGTGACGTTCGATCATTCGGAAATGATGGATTGGGATGTC
TCCTACTTTGAATTCCACAGTTGCTCCGACCGTTTTGAGTTTCAAAAAGTTTGGAGCAAATCTATAACGC
ACGTATCTTGCCGACTCCTGTGGCGACTCATCATTCTCCTGATCGTTCTCCGGTTTGGCGATCTCGAAAA
GCACTTGCTCAGTGTCCAGATCACGGATTTGGAACTTGGTGAACTCGATGTTATAGATGTTCGCAGATGG
GGAGCATAAGAATCCTAAATTTATGTTTTAAACTGAAATCCAAAGGGAGCAAGATACCTTGAGTGATTCC
CGGAAGTGCTAAAACGTCGTTCGGAGTGATTTGAGCTTTCTTCGCAAGCTCCGATTCCGTTGTGATTCCT
TGTTCGGTGCTTGGTGGTGGCCGTGGCATCTGGAAATATGGAAAAGTTCAACAAAAAGAAAAGAGAAAAG
AATGAAATCGGATATCAAGAGTTAGTTGAGCGGTTTCTCTAGTTTTCTGAGTCTCACCTGCGACGGGAAG
GTCGCCGAGCCGGGTGGAATCGATCGTTGTTGCTCGGCTTTCATATCGGTTTGGTTGGAAGCGGCTGAAA
ACGGAAAGAAGTGGAAGAAGGAAAAGAGTGTGGTGTGACAGGAAAATGGTAATTAGAGGGTGCCAAATAA
CCAGCTATATTTTGTTTTTTTTTGAAAACATTTTTAAAAAGAAAAATACGATAATGATATCAGATGGATT
TCCGGAAAACTGGTATGAAAAATTTCAACCTTTTTGAGTACATGTAATCAAAATACACTTTGTAAATTAT
CATTTTTATTGAAACTCCACCATTTTTCTATTTATAACGCTAATAATTTGAAAAAGAAACCTATTGCGAA
CCGCGGGGTGAATCCCAAAAACGAATGCGTTTTGGTGGAGTGATTGATTCGAATCGAAGAAGAAAAAGAA
GAAGACGTGGAATAGAGAGCTCACTCTTAACCGAGCAGCACACACCGACAGAAAAAAAAATGAAATGAAT
GAGGGTCTTCTTCTTCTTCTTCTTCGAATGATTGACAGAAATGGGAAAAAGAGGAAGATTGAGAAGGGAA
AAAGGAAGGAGAAAAGAAGCAGAAGAAGACGTCAGAGAGGAGAGGAACGAGCGGAAAAGCAGCGGGCGCA
AGTCATAGAAGTAGCAGAGCTGGGGAGAAGAAGACACTATCCAAGAAAGGAATGACGAGAGAGTATGCAA
AGGGGTATAGGGTGCAGACAGAATAGGAACAGAATAACAGATGATGAGCCAAGAAGAGTTGAAAAGGGCG
ATGAATTTGTCATGTAACTTAATTTGGGTCAATTTGAGCATGATGAATTGAAATCATCCCTTGTTGGGAG
TTAATAACCGGTTTGTTATCAGAAACCCTGTAATAGAAGGGCGCCCTAACTTTGAGCCAATTCATCCCGG
TTTCTGTCAAATATATCAAAAAGTGGTCAACTGACAAATTGTTTTTGATATTATAATAAACATTTTATCC
GTTAACAATTTTCGAATACTTTTTACAAGGACTTGGATAAATTGGCTCAAGCCTGCTTTTTTGTACAAAC
TTGCATCTTTATTTTTTAATTCGATTTTCTGATGGCAATGACTAACCGATTTTCGGGATAATTGAGATGA
GGGGAGGTATTTTGGGAATTGACAGGGAGGTATTTCTGCAGATTTTGTTATCAGAGTGTACTGTAGCTCT
AAAACCAATACTTGACATAATACTTGAATCTATACAGTTGATAAGTTTTTTTGCAGTTTCAAGTTGAATA
AAGTTATAGTGGCCGACATCTTAGAGGTCTAAAAATGAGATTTTGGTCAAATTTGAGCTAGTCCAATTAT
ACAACTAATCGCAGTTCTTGCGCCCGACACTTTACGGGATTTCAATTGTATATGTTTTGTTTCAAGGTTT
CATCTGTTCAGACAATGCGAAGCATTTTGTTGGCAGGTTTACAAAGTTTTAGCGGCCGACACCTCGCGGG
TTTCTAAGATAAGATTTTTGCGAAGTCTTCAGCCATCTGTAAGCTACACTAGCGGTCGACATCTCGCGGG
TTAAATCTAGCTTTTGAAAAACTATCCAAACACTAGAAATATTTAAATTTTAATTTTAATTTTTGAAAAA
AAATTCCATTTTAAATTCCGGTTTTCAAAAAAAAACAATAGATCAAAAAATTTTAACGTATTTTTTTGCA
ATTTTTTCAAAATGCATAACTTTCAGAATATTTCTCACCTCTTCGCATGGTGAAAACCGTCAAGAGTTTT
TTTTTCAAAATAAATGGAAAAATCGAAAATTTTAGTTTATCAATTTTTCGTATATTCGAGAAAAATCTTA
AAATTCTGGTCATTTTTCTTCTTCTTAGAAAAATATTGTATGTTTTCTTTCTCATTACCATAAACAAAAT
TTGATAAAATATTGAATTTTGCTGCTATTTTTCTTAAAATATTTTTGTCGATTTTCGGTTTTCATAAATG
TCTAAAATTCGTTGCGTAACTTTATTGAATTATCAGCAAAACAAACAAATAAAAAACGAAAAATATCCAT
TTTAAAAAATTAGATAAATGAATCAACACGTCCCTGAATGTAGGGACGAATGTGCGGAAGAGACTCAAAA
GTCTGGCAAAAAGTTCGGAGCCTCTCGAAATGAGCCAGATAGAAGCTATCGTAGCACTGCTGACACCGAG
TTAGAAACTCGACGACAGCGATGTCAGCCCATGAATATCGATCTCCAATCATGAACTTTTGCTCGCCGAG
CAACTCTTCATATTCTCTGAGCAATGGGAAGAGTGACTCCTCTTTGAATACATTCCAGCATTCTTTCTGA
AAAGGAAGTATTGAATTTTATGAGGCTATCTACCTGCCTGACTACCGCCTATTTCCATGCGCAGTAGGCA
CATGTGTAGACATAGGCAGGCATTATCGCGCCTCCCTTCAAACTACCTACTAGGTACTAGGTAGTTCGAA
AGGAGACGCGATAATGCCTGCCTATACCTACACACGTTCCTACTGCACATGGAAATAGGCGGCAGGCAGG
CAGGTGGATAGCTTCAAGGTAGTGCCTACCCTCGCGTCATAGTTCTTCGTCAGTGTTGCTCTCAAAATTG
GGTTCATCGCTGTGTTGAGCTCCTCGAGTTTTTGAATCACTTTATCAACTTCTTCCTGATCCCCACTTGC
AACTTTTCTATACAAAGTTGATAGCTTGGCGGATCCCTGGCGTTACCCAACTTAATCGCCTTGCAGCACA
TCCCCCTTTCGCCAGCTGGCGTAATAGCGAAGAGGCCCGCACCGATCGCCCTTCCCAACAGTTGCGCAGC
CTGAATGGCGAATGGCGCCTGATGCGGTATTTTCTCCTTACGCATCTGTGCGGTATTTCACACCGCATAT
GGTGCACTCTCAGTACAATCTGCTCTGATGCCGCATAGTTAAGCCAGCCCCGACACCCGCCAACACCCGC
TGACGCGCCCTGACGGGCTTGTCTGCTCCCGGCATCCGCTTACAGACAAGCTGTGACCGTCTCCGGGAGC
TGCATGTGTCAGAGGTTTTCACCGTCATCACCGAAACGCGCGAGACGAAAGGGCCTCGTGATACGCCTAT
TTTTATAGGTTAATGTCATGATAATAATGGTTTCTTAGACGTCAGGTGGCACTTTTCGGGGAAATGTGCG
CGGAACCCCTATTTGTTTATTTTTCTAAATACATTCAAATATGTATCCGCTCATGAGACAATAACCCTGA
TAAATGCTTCAATAATATTGAAAAAGGAAGAGTATGAGTATTCAACATTTCCGTGTCGCCCTTATTCCCT
TTTTTGCGGCATTTTGCCTTCCTGTTTTTGCTCACCCAGAAACGCTGGTGAAAGTAAAAGATGCTGAAGA
TCAGTTGGGTGCACGAGTGGGTTACATCGAACTGGATCTCAACAGCGGTAAGATCCTTGAGAGTTTTCGC
CCCGAAGAACGTTTTCCAATG
