>Addgene plasmid #34868 | pCFJ352 - MCS(ttTi4348, I) | addgene partial sequence | sequence record 68918 | M13fwd20
TAGAGGGTACCAGAGCTCACCTAGGTATCTAGAACCGGTGACGTCACCATGGGAAGCTTCGTGGATCCAG
ATATCCTGCAGGAATTCCTCGAGACGTACGGTGCGCGCGATGCATTCGAAGATCTGCCCACTAGTGAGTC
GTATTACGTAGCTTGGCGTAATCATGGTCATAGCTGTTTCCTGCCCGTGACCCAGCTTTCTTGTACAAAG
TGGCAGTAATCAATTATTTTTCGCTCCCCCCTCCTCGCAAGTCGGCGATTTCTTTGAAGTTTTGTCAAAA
GAAGAGACAAGGACTTGATAGATACGCTCATCAGAGTGAGATTCATTGCAAATAGTGTGTAAATCGTGGA
GAGACGAGAGAAAAGGTGTGAGAAGCTTAGAAGATAAAGAATAGGAAGAAGAACATATCTCATTTCCTAT
TTTCTCTAATTTTTCGTTCATTTTTCTAGACATTACCCATTTGATGGTTTTTCAATATGGTTATCAGGGT
ACTCATTTTGGTAGTTTTCAAAGCAATTTGGAGTTTTTTTTTAAATTGTCAACTACAAAAACGCAGCTTA
AAGGTCCAAATATCATAGTATAAAAATTCTTTAAAAAATTCCAAATTTTATATGATTTTTTGAAAATTGG
AAGAATGTTAGTTTTTGCCATTTTTTTGGAAGTTTTTCTCCGGATTTTATGGTACTTATATTTCAAATAT
AAATTTTTGTAGGAATTCGAGTATGCGAGAGAGCTATAGTTTACTAAAAAAAAGTGGCAAAAACTCAGTA
ATTGCCACTTTTTTCAAAAATGTTTTGAAAAATTTTACTATGATATTTGGCCATTTTGGCACCATATGTA
CGTTACT
